Addgene plasmid #161482: THI VP64 pALD4 T1
Purpose: CRISPR/RNA scaffold based transcription regulation in Pichia pastoris BB3rN_pTEF2_dCAS9(3xFLAG_SV40NLS)_pPOR1_MS2bind_VP64_SV40NLS_pALD4_THI11_T1_gRNA_MS2
Depositing lab: Brigitte Gasser & Diethard Mattanovich. Depositing organization: Austrian Centre of Industrial Biotechnology. Publication: Fine-Tuning of Transcription in Pichia pastoris Using dCas9 and RNA Scaffolds. Baumschabl M, Prielhofer R, Mattanovich D, Steiger MG. ACS Synth Biol. 2020 Dec 18;9(12):3202-3209. doi: 10.1021/acssynbio.0c00214. Epub 2020 Nov 12. PubMed 33180466.
Backbone
  Vector backbone: Addgene#98552 BB3rN_AD
  Backbone size w/o insert (bp): 3000
  Total vector size (bp): 11220
  Vector type: Yeast Expression
Growth in bacteria
  Bacterial resistance: Nourseothricin (clonNat), 50 μg/mL
  Growth temperature: 37°C
  Growth strain: DH5alpha
  Copy number: High Copy
Gene/Insert 1
  Gene/Insert name: dCAS9
  Promoter: pTEF2
  Cloning method: Unknown
  Sequencing primers: 5′ gaggtatgtaggcggtgcta; 3′ GTACTGTGTCGTGAAGGC
Gene/Insert 2
  Gene/Insert name: MS2-VP64
  Promoter: pPOR1
  Cloning method: Unknown
  Sequencing primers: 5′ GCCTTCACGACACAGTAC; 3′ GACAGTGGAGGAAAATAATGTGC
Gene/Insert 3
  Gene/Insert name: gRNA (targeting T1 of pTHI11 promoter)
  Promoter: pALD4
  Cloning method: Unknown
  Sequencing primers: 5′ GCACATTATTTTCCTCCACTGTC; 3′ ttatatttctctacaggggc
Terms and licenses: Academic/Nonprofit Terms; Industry Terms: Not Available to Industry
How to cite: THI VP64 pALD4 T1 was a gift from Brigitte Gasser & Diethard Mattanovich (Addgene plasmid # 161482 ; http://n2t.net/addgene:161482 ; RRID:Addgene_161482)
