[The description below was written by a language model from this plasmid's Addgene catalogue record and pLannotate feature annotations shown in this document.]
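Description:
THI VP64 pALD4 T1 is an 11.2 kb yeast expression plasmid for CRISPR/RNA-scaffold-based transcriptional regulation in Pichia pastoris, assembled in the BB3rN_AD backbone. It replicates in E. coli from a high-copy ColE1/pUC-type origin. The only marker annotated is a nourseothricin acetyltransferase cassette flanked by the Ashbya gossypii TEF promoter and terminator, which the record also lists as the bacterial selection. No yeast replication origin is annotated, and the record does not say how the plasmid is maintained in Pichia.

The payload consists of three expression units. The first places Streptococcus pyogenes dCas9, the nuclease-dead form according to the catalogue entry, under the pTEF2 promoter, with an N-terminal 3xFLAG tag and, per the construct name, an SV40 nuclear localisation signal. The second uses the pPOR1 promoter to drive a fusion of the bacteriophage MS2 coat protein to the VP64 activation domain, made of tandem repeats of the herpes simplex VP16 minimal activator, again with an SV40 NLS. The third uses the pALD4 promoter, a protein-coding gene promoter, to transcribe a guide RNA aimed at site T1 of the THI11 promoter. This guide carries the S. pyogenes gRNA scaffold extended by an MS2 stem loop. A hammerhead ribozyme fragment annotated just upstream of the guide would be consistent with ribozyme-mediated trimming of the transcript.

In use, dCas9 binds the THI11 promoter without cutting. The MS2 hairpin on the scaffold RNA then recruits MS2-VP64 to activate transcription from that site. Short annotations such as the MEP1 and ADH1 promoter fragments are probably homology hits within the Pichia regulatory regions rather than functional parts.
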