Features (pLannotate 1.2.2; 14 found; start..end, strand, type, name):
     62..650     -  rep_origin     ori: high-copy-number ColE1/pMB1/pBR322/pUC origin of replication
   1303..1368    +  CDS            3xFLAG: three tandem FLAG® epitope tags, followed by an enterokinase cleavage site
   1372..5475    +  CDS            Cas9: Cas9 (Csn1) endonuclease from the Streptococcus pyogenes Type II CRISPR/Cas system generates RNA-guided double strand breaks in DNA
   5997..6284    +  CDS            MEP1 (fragment): MEP1_YEAST - Also known as AMT1. Experimental evidence at protein level: Swiss-Prot protein existence level 1. Transporter for ammonium (both charged and uncharged NH3 and NH4) to use as a nitrogen source. Can also transport methylamine. The affinity of MEP1 is about twenty times lower than that of MEP2. MEP3 has the lowest affinity. From Saccharomyces cerevisiae (strain ATCC 204508 / S288c) (Baker's yeast).
   6726..7115    +  CDS            CAPSD_BPMS2: Experimental evidence at protein level: Swiss-Prot protein existence level 1. Acts as a translational repressor of viral replicase synthesis late in infection. This latter function is the result of capsid protein interaction with an RNA hairpin which contains the replicase ribosome-binding site. From Escherichia phage MS2 (Bacteriophage MS2).
   7134..7160    +  CDS            VP48 (fragment): 3 tandem repeats of the minimal activation domain of herpes simplex virus VP16 (Cheng et al., 2013)
   7218..7243    +  CDS            VP160 (fragment): 10 tandem repeats of the minimal activation domain of herpes simplex virus VP16 (Cheng et al., 2013)
   7481..7498    -  promoter       ADH1 promoter (fragment): S. cerevisiae ADH1; promoter for alcohol dehydrogenase 1
   8346..8369    +  misc_RNA       sTRSV HHRz (fragment): hammerhead ribozyme from the tobacco ringspot virus satellite RNA (Khvorova et al., 2003)
   8403..8478    +  misc_RNA       gRNA scaffold: guide RNA scaffold for the Streptococcus pyogenes CRISPR/Cas9 system
   8483..8501    +  misc_RNA       MS2 stem loop: stem loop that binds the bacteriophage MS2 coat protein
   9088..9431    +  promoter       TEF promoter: Ashbya gossypii TEF promoter
   9438..10002   +  CDS            NrsR (fragment): nourseothricin acetyltransferase; Streptomyces noursei nat1; confers resistance to nourseothricin
  10010..10207   +  terminator     TEF terminator: Ashbya gossypii TEF terminator
>Addgene plasmid #161482 | THI VP64 pALD4 T1 | addgene full sequence | sequence record 324352 | Addgene NGS Result
CGCTGTGAGCAAAAGGCCAGCAAAAGGCCAGGAACCGTAAAAAGGCCGCGTTGCTGGCGTTTTTCCATAG
GCTCCGCCCCCCTGACGAGCATCACAAAAATCGACGCTCAAGTCAGAGGTGGCGAAACCCGACAGGACTA
TAAAGATACCAGGCGTTTCCCCCTGGAAGCTCCCTCGTGCGCTCTCCTGTTCCGACCCTGCCGCTTACCG
GATACCTGTCCGCCTTTCTCCCTTCGGGAAGCGTGGCGCTTTCTCATAGCTCACGCTGTAGGTATCTCAG
TTCGGTGTAGGTCGTTCGCTCCAAGCTGGGCTGTGTGCACGAACCCCCCGTTCAGCCCGACCGCTGCGCC
TTATCCGGTAACTATCGTCTTGAGTCCAACCCGGTAAGACACGACTTATCGCCACTGGCAGCAGCCACTG
GTAACAGGATTAGCAGAGCGAGGTATGTAGGCGGTGCTACAGAGTTCTTGAAGTGGTGGCCTAACTACGG
CTACACTAGAAGAACAGTATTTGGTATCTGCGCTCTGCTGAAGCCAGTTACCTTCGGAAAAAGAGTTGGT
AGCTCTTGATCCGGCAAACAAACCACCGCTGGTAGCGGTGGTTTTTTTGTTTGCAAGCAGCAGATTACGC
GCAGAAAAAAAGGATCTCAAGAAGATCCTTTGATCTTTTCTACGGGGTGGAGCGCAAAAAACCCCGCCCC
TGACAGGGCGGGGTTTTTTCGCGATCGGAGCGGTACTACCATTGACACTACACATCCTTAATTCCAATCC
TGTCTGGCCTCCTTCACCTTTTAACCATCTTGCCCATTCCAACTCGTGTCAGATTGCGTATCAAGTGAAA
AAAAAAAAATTTTAAATCTTTAACCCAATCAGGTAATAACTGTCGCCTCTTTTATCTGCCGCACTGCATG
AGGTGTCCCCTTAGTGGGAAAGAGTACTGAGCCAACCCTGGAGGACAGCAAGGGAAAAATACCTACAACT
TGCTTCATAATGGTCGTAAAAACAATCCTTGTCGGATATAAGTGTTGTAGACTGTCCCTTATCCTCTGCG
ATGTTCTTCCTCTCAAAGTTTGCGATTTCTCTCTATCAGAATTGCCATCAAGAGACTCAGGACTAATTTC
GCAGTCCCACACGCACTCGTACATGATTGGCTGAAATTTCCCTAAAGAATTTCTTTTTCACGAAAATTTT
TTTTTTACACAAGATTTTCAGCAGATATAAAATGGAGAGCAGGACCTCCGCTGTGACTCTTCTTTTTTTT
CTTTTATTCTCACTACATACATTTTAGTTATTCGCCAACATGGACTACAAAGACCATGACGGTGATTATA
AAGATCATGACATCGATTACAAGGATGACGATGACAAGCTCATGGACAAGAAGTACTCCATTGGGCTCGC
TATCGGCACAAACAGCGTCGGCTGGGCCGTCATTACGGACGAGTACAAGGTGCCGAGCAAAAAATTCAAA
GTTCTGGGCAATACCGATCGCCACAGCATAAAGAAGAACCTCATTGGCGCCCTCCTGTTCGACTCCGGGG
AGACGGCCGAAGCCACGCGGCTCAAAAGAACAGCACGGCGCAGATATACCCGCAGAAAGAATCGGATCTG
CTACCTGCAGGAGATCTTTAGTAATGAGATGGCTAAGGTGGATGACTCTTTCTTCCATAGGCTGGAGGAG
TCCTTTTTGGTGGAGGAGGATAAAAAGCACGAGCGCCACCCAATCTTTGGCAATATCGTGGACGAGGTGG
CGTACCATGAAAAGTACCCAACCATATATCATCTGAGGAAGAAGCTTGTAGACAGTACTGATAAGGCTGA
CTTGCGGTTGATCTATCTCGCGCTGGCGCATATGATCAAATTTCGGGGACACTTCCTCATCGAGGGGGAC
CTGAACCCAGACAACAGCGATGTCGACAAACTCTTTATCCAACTGGTTCAGACTTACAATCAGCTTTTCG
AAGAGAACCCGATCAACGCATCCGGAGTTGACGCCAAAGCAATCCTGAGCGCTAGGCTGTCCAAATCCCG
GCGGCTCGAAAACCTCATCGCACAGCTCCCTGGGGAGAAGAAGAACGGCCTGTTTGGTAATCTTATCGCC
CTGTCACTCGGGCTGACCCCCAACTTTAAATCTAACTTCGACCTGGCCGAAGATGCCAAGCTTCAACTGA
GCAAAGACACCTACGATGATGATCTCGACAATCTGCTGGCCCAGATCGGCGACCAGTACGCAGACCTTTT
TTTGGCGGCAAAGAACCTGTCAGACGCCATTCTGCTGAGTGATATTCTGCGAGTGAACACGGAGATCACC
AAAGCTCCGCTGAGCGCTAGTATGATCAAGCGCTATGATGAGCACCACCAAGACTTGACTTTGCTGAAGG
CCCTTGTCAGACAGCAACTGCCTGAGAAGTACAAGGAAATTTTCTTCGATCAGTCTAAAAATGGCTACGC
CGGATACATTGACGGCGGAGCAAGCCAGGAGGAATTTTACAAATTTATTAAGCCCATCTTGGAAAAAATG
GACGGCACCGAGGAGCTGCTGGTAAAGCTTAACAGAGAAGATCTGTTGCGCAAACAGCGCACTTTCGACA
ATGGAAGCATCCCCCACCAGATTCACCTGGGCGAACTGCACGCTATCCTCAGGCGGCAAGAGGATTTCTA
CCCCTTTTTGAAAGATAACAGGGAAAAGATTGAGAAAATCCTCACATTTCGGATACCCTACTATGTAGGC
CCCCTCGCCCGGGGAAATTCCAGATTCGCGTGGATGACTCGCAAATCAGAAGAGACTATCACTCCCTGGA
ACTTCGAGGAAGTCGTGGATAAGGGGGCCTCTGCCCAGTCCTTCATCGAAAGGATGACTAACTTTGATAA
AAATCTGCCTAACGAAAAGGTGCTTCCTAAACACTCTCTGCTGTACGAGTACTTCACAGTTTATAACGAG
CTCACCAAGGTCAAATACGTCACAGAAGGGATGAGAAAGCCAGCATTCCTGTCTGGAGAGCAGAAGAAAG
CTATCGTGGACCTCCTCTTCAAGACGAACCGGAAAGTTACCGTGAAACAGCTCAAAGAGGACTATTTCAA
AAAGATTGAATGTTTCGACTCTGTTGAAATCAGCGGAGTGGAGGATCGCTTCAACGCATCCCTGGGAACG
TATCACGATCTCCTGAAAATCATTAAAGACAAGGACTTCCTGGACAATGAGGAGAACGAGGACATTCTTG
AGGACATTGTCCTCACCCTTACGTTGTTTGAAGATAGGGAGATGATTGAAGAACGCTTGAAAACTTACGC
TCATCTCTTCGACGACAAAGTCATGAAACAGCTCAAGAGGCGCCGATATACAGGATGGGGGCGGCTGTCA
AGAAAACTGATCAATGGGATCCGAGACAAGCAGAGTGGAAAGACAATCCTGGATTTTCTTAAGTCCGATG
GATTTGCCAACAGGAACTTCATGCAGTTGATCCATGATGACTCTCTCACCTTTAAGGAGGACATCCAGAA
AGCACAAGTTTCTGGCCAGGGGGACAGTCTGCACGAGCACATCGCTAATCTTGCAGGTAGCCCAGCTATC
AAAAAGGGAATACTGCAGACCGTTAAGGTCGTGGATGAACTCGTCAAAGTAATGGGAAGGCATAAGCCCG
AGAATATCGTTATCGAGATGGCCCGAGAGAACCAAACTACCCAGAAGGGACAGAAGAACAGTAGGGAAAG
GATGAAGAGGATTGAAGAGGGTATAAAAGAACTGGGGTCCCAAATCCTTAAGGAACACCCAGTTGAAAAC
ACCCAGCTTCAGAATGAGAAGCTCTACCTGTACTACCTGCAGAACGGCAGGGACATGTACGTGGATCAGG
AACTGGACATCAATCGGCTCTCCGACTACGACGTGGATGCCATCGTGCCCCAGTCTTTTCTCAAAGATGA
TTCTATTGATAATAAAGTGTTGACAAGATCCGATAAAAATAGAGGGAAGAGTGATAACGTCCCCTCAGAA
GAAGTTGTCAAGAAAATGAAAAATTATTGGCGGCAGCTGCTGAACGCCAAACTGATCACACAACGGAAGT
TCGATAATCTGACTAAGGCTGAACGAGGTGGCCTGTCTGAGTTGGATAAAGCCGGCTTCATCAAAAGGCA
GCTTGTTGAGACACGCCAGATCACCAAGCACGTGGCCCAAATTCTCGATTCACGCATGAACACCAAGTAC
GATGAAAATGACAAACTGATTCGAGAGGTGAAAGTTATTACTCTGAAGTCTAAGCTAGTCTCAGATTTCA
GAAAGGACTTTCAGTTTTATAAGGTGAGAGAGATCAACAATTACCACCATGCGCATGATGCCTACCTGAA
TGCAGTGGTAGGCACTGCACTTATCAAAAAATATCCCAAGCTTGAATCTGAATTTGTTTACGGAGACTAT
AAAGTGTACGATGTTAGGAAAATGATCGCAAAGTCTGAGCAGGAAATAGGCAAGGCCACCGCTAAGTACT
TCTTTTACAGCAATATTATGAATTTTTTCAAGACCGAGATTACACTGGCCAATGGAGAGATTCGGAAGCG
ACCACTTATCGAAACAAACGGAGAAACAGGAGAAATCGTGTGGGACAAGGGTAGGGATTTCGCGACAGTC
CGGAAGGTCCTGTCCATGCCGCAGGTGAACATCGTTAAAAAGACCGAAGTACAGACCGGAGGCTTCTCCA
AGGAAAGTATCCTCCCGAAAAGGAACAGCGACAAGCTGATCGCACGCAAAAAAGATTGGGACCCCAAGAA
ATACGGCGGATTCGATTCTCCTACAGTCGCTTACAGTGTACTGGTTGTGGCCAAAGTGGAGAAAGGGAAG
TCTAAAAAACTCAAAAGCGTCAAGGAACTGCTGGGCATCACAATCATGGAGCGATCAAGCTTCGAAAAAA
ACCCCATCGACTTTCTCGAGGCGAAAGGATATAAAGAGGTCAAAAAAGACCTCATCATTAAGCTTCCCAA
GTACTCTCTCTTTGAGCTTGAAAACGGCCGGAAACGAATGCTCGCTAGTGCGGGCGAGCTGCAGAAAGGT
AACGAGCTGGCACTGCCCTCTAAATACGTTAATTTCTTGTATCTGGCCAGCCACTATGAAAAGCTCAAAG
GGTCCCCCGAAGATAATGAGCAGAAGCAGCTGTTCGTGGAACAACACAAACACTACCTTGATGAGATCAT
CGAGCAAATAAGCGAATTCTCCAAAAGAGTGATCCTCGCCGACGCTAACCTCGATAAGGTGCTTTCTGCT
TACAATAAGCACAGGGATAAGCCCATCAGGGAGCAGGCAGAAAACATTATCCACTTGTTTACTCTGACCA
ACTTGGGCGCTCCTGCAGCCTTCAAGTACTTCGACACCACCATAGACAGAAAGCGGTACACCTCTACAAA
GGAGGTCCTGGACGCCACACTGATTCATCAGTCAATTACGGGGCTCTATGAAACAAGAATCGACCTCTCT
CAGCTCGGTGGAGACAGCAGGGCTGACCCCAAGAAGAAGAGGAAGGTGTGAGCTTTAGTCAAATATTAAT
CTATTTCACCTGTTCAAACTTTACTTAATGTACAAATGTGGTAGTTATTAGTTTTGCAACGGAACTTGTT
CCATAATCTGGTCCTCTGGGACAGCAAACTGTCTTTCACTAGTAGCGCCAGTTTCGGGAGTCCACACAGC
ATTAGTCACCGGTGCACCAGCACTAATCTCACGACCTTCTGGGTGTTTAAATGGGCAGTTAGGGTTGCGG
CATCCAGCTGCAAACTTACAATCCTCATCAATTGGATGAGTGAAAAAACAGTTTGGTCTGGTACAACTGT
TGCCTTCACGACACAGTACAGGAGTAGTTGCGTGACGTCTTGGGCACTTGTAATTACGGCATGATTTACC
AAATCGACATTGTTCCAAAGCCCTCTGTTGTTTTTGTTGTTTCTCTTCTTCGGTGATCTTGTGTTCAGGT
GATCGATGAGCCTTTGGACAGTCCGGATTAGAGCGCTCCGGGGAGCGCATTATTTGGGTCGGCTACTGTC
ATTGGTTATGATGGCCTTACCGAGCACGAAGGTGGTTGGATAGACCACAACTGGAAACAGTTGTACAAAC
AGATTGCATTCATTTTTGCTTGTATTGGATACTCGATGGCCATCACCGCTCTTATCTGTTTCATCCTCAA
CCGTATTCCATTTTTGCAACTGCGAGCTTCAGAAGAGGCTGAGGAGAAAGGTATGGATGAGGATCAGATT
GGAGAGTTCGCTTATGACTACGTGGAAGTACGTCGTGATTTTTTGGCTTGGGGATCAGGCCCAAACAATG
GCTTCAAGGAGCCGGAAGTTCTGGATCAGGTAGTTCCGGTTAATGATTTCAGCAGTGACCAGAATGTGAC
TAATCAGACCAACGAATCTGAGAAGCAGTAGAGTAAATATAGAGATGATATTTAGTGTATTCTAATGCTT
ATGTAATGTATTAAGCAAAAAGTTGTGTTTATGAGTTAGCATTTGTCTTAGCAAACATAAAATTATGTCG
ACATTTGCAACCCGCATGTCTAGTGTTTTTAGATCGATCTTCGATGTGTAGAATAATGCCTCCACGTGAT
GCCCCGCGATTTTGTTGGGTCGCAATGCCTCCAACATAAACCCATCACGTATAAAAAGCCCTCTTAACCC
TCCCCCCTGTTTCGTTTGCTTCATCACTTAACCTGAACTATCAACATGCCCAAAAAGAAAAGAAAAGTGG
GTAGTATGGCGTCTAACTTCACCCAGTTCGTTCTGGTTGACAACGGTGGTACCGGTGACGTTACCGTTGC
GCCGTCTAACTTCGCGAACGGTGTTGCGGAATGGATCTCTTCTAACTCTCGTTCTCAGGCGTACAAAGTT
ACCTGCTCTGTTCGTCAATCCTCCGCGCAGAACCGTAAATACACCATCAAAGTTGAAGTTCCGAAAGTTG
CGACCCAGACCGTTGGTGGTGTTGAACTGCCGGTTGCGGCGTGGCGTTCTTACCTGAACATGGAACTGAC
CATCCCGATCTTCGCGACCAACTCTGACTGCGAACTGATCGTTAAAGCGATGCAGGGTCTGCTGAAAGAC
GGTAACCCGATCCCGTCTGCGATCGCGGCGAACTCTGGTATCTACGGCTCCGGACGAGCCGATGCCCTTG
ACGATTTTGACTTGGACATGTTGGGTTCTGACGCTTTGGATGACTTTGATCTTGATATGCTTGGTTCCGA
CGCTCTAGATGATTTCGACTTGGATATGCTGGGATCCGATGCCTTGGACGATTTCGACTTGGATATGTTG
ATCAACTGAGCTTCTGTTTAATTCTGTAGGATAAACGAAATAACTGTATCTTTATAATCATCCTTAAGAT
AGCCCTGGACTCGTCAGACATTAGTTCGCGCACATTATTTTCCTCCACTGTCTGCAAACAGCCACACGGC
ATTTCCCTCTCTAGTTTCATTTATCAAAGTAGCACAACACGCTAATTGGAGGACAATAAGAAGAAAAAAA
AAGAAAAGCGGTGGGGGAGGGATTATTAAATAAGGATTATGTAACCCCAGGGTACCGTTCTATACATATT
TAAGGATTATTTAGGACAATCGATGAAATCGGCATCAAACTGGATGGGAGTATAGTGTCCGGATAATCGG
ATAAATCATCTTGCGAGGAGCCGCTTGGTTGGTTGGTGAGAGGAGTGAAATATGTGTCTCCTCACCCAAG
AATCGCGATATCAGCACCCTGTGGGGGACACTATTGGCCTCCCTCCCAAACCTTCGATGTGGTAGTGCTT
TATTATATTGATTACATTGATTACATAGCTAAACCCTGCCTGGTTGCAAGTTGAGCTCCGAATTCCAATA
TTAGTAAAATGCCTGCAAGATAACCTCGGTATGGCGTCCGACCCCGCTTAATTATTTTAACTCCTTTCCA
ACGAGGACTTCGTAATTTTTGATTAGGGAGTTGAGAAACGGGGGGTCTTGATACCTCCTCGATTTCAGAT
CCCACCCCCTCTCAGTCCCAAGTGGGACCCCCCTCGGCCGTGAAATGCGCGCACTTTAGTTTTTTTCGCA
TGTAAACGCCGGTGTCCGTCAATTAAAAGTCGCAGACTAGGGTGAACTTTACCATTTTTGTCGCACTCCG
TCTCCTCGGAATAGGGGTGTAGTAATTCTGCAGTAGTGCAATTTTTACCCCGCCAAGGGGGGGCGAAAAG
AGACGACCTCATCACGCATTCTCCAGTCGCTCTCTACGCCTACAGCACCGACGTAGTTAACTTTCTCCCA
TATATAAAGCAATTGCCATTCCCCTGAAAACTTTAACCTCTGCTTTTTCTTGATTTTTCCTTGCCCAAAG
AAAAGCATGTCTCAACTGATGAGTCCGTGAGGACGAAACGAGTAAGCTCGTCTTGAGAAGAGTAAAGTAT
GAGTTTTAGAGCTAGAAATAGCAAGTTAAAATAAGGCTAGTCCGTTATCAACTTGAAAAAGTGGCACCGA
GTCGGTGCGCGCACATGAGGATCACCCATGTGCTTTTGGCCGGCATGGTCCCAGCCTCCTCGCTGGCGCC
GGCTGGGCAACATGCTTCGGCATGGCGAATGGGACAGCTTTGGACTGCTTTTAGTGTACATCTGATAATA
TAGTACTACCACGTATGATAATGTAGAGAATAGGCTTCCTTGTCGAGTGTGTTTGCAGTTTTCTTGAGTT
TCAAGGTTTAAATGCTGGTATATTAGTTCATCGAAGGTTTCAGCCAATAGCACCTTAAATCAATCAAACT
AATTCGACTCTTACGAAAGAGCCTACTGTGTTTAGTATCGAAGTCGTTTACCTTTCATGTTGAATAGCTT
CCTCTCTGACCCTAACATTTCAAGATCCTCCTAAAGTTACCCGGATTGTGAAATTCTAATGATCCACCTG
CCCAATGCATTTTTTCTTTATTCAGTTTACCTTTTTTACCTAATATACGAGCTTGTTAAAGTAAGTGGCA
CTGCAATACTAGGCTTATTGTTGATATTATGATGAATCGTTTTCACAAACTTGATTTCCTGTGAACTCAC
CATGTACTAAGGAAAAAAACATGCATCACCATCTGAATATTTGACCGCTAGCTCATGGACATGGAGGCCC
AGAATACCCTCCTTGACAGTCTTGACGTGCGCAGCTCAGGGGCATGATGTGACTGTCGCCCGTACATTTA
GCCCATACATCCCCATGTATAATCATTTGCATCCATACATTTTGATGGCCGCACGGCGCGAAGCAAAAAT
TACGGCTCCTCGCTGCAGACCTGCGAGCAGGGAAACGCTCCCCTCACAGACGCGTTGAATTGTCCCCACG
CCGCGCCCCTGTAGAGAAATATAAAAGGTTAGGATTTGCCACTGAGGTTCTTCTTTCATATACTTCCTTT
TAAAATCTTGCTAGGATACAGTTCTCACATCACATCCGAACATAAACAACCATGGGTACCACTCTTGACG
ACACGGCTTACCGGTACCGCACCAGTGTCCCGGGGGACGCCGAGGCCATCGAGGCACTGGATGGGTCCTT
CACCACCGACACCGTTTTTCGCGTCACCGCCACCGGGGACGGCTTCACCCTGCGGGAGGTGCCGGTGGAC
CCGCCCCTGACCAAGGTGTTCCCCGACGACGAATCGGACGACGAATCGGACGACGGGGAGGACGGCGACC
CGGACTCCCGGACGTTCGTCGCGTACGGGGACGACGGCGACCTGGCGGGCTTCGTGGTCGTCTCGTACTC
CGGCTGGAACCGCCGGCTGACCGTCGAGGACATCGAGGTCGCCCCGGAGCACCGGGGGCACGGGGTCGGG
CGCGCGTTGATGGGGCTCGCGACGGAGTTCGCCCGCGAGCGGGGCGCCGGGCACCTCTGGCTGGAGGTCA
CCAACGTCAACGCACCGGCGATCCACGCGTACCGGCGGATGGGGTTCACCCTCTGCGGCCTGGACACCGC
CCTGTACGACGGCACCGCCTCGGACGGCGAGCAGGCGCTCTACATGAGCATGCCCTGCCCCTAATCAGTA
CTGACAATAAAAAGATTCTTGTTTTCAAGAACTTGTCATTTGTATAGTTTTTTTATATTGTAGTTGTTCT
ATTTTAATCAAATGTTAGCGTGATTTATATTTTTTTTCGCCTCGACATCATCTGCCCAGATGCGAAGTTA
AGTGCGCAGAAAGTAATATCATGCGTCAATCGTATGTGAATGCTGGTCGCTATACTGGCTTCATACCCAG
CATTGACCTTTGGTATGAGCATCTGAAAAACAACCAGGTGTTGCAAAGTTAAACATCCTTCTTTGTTCAT
ATAGAACCCACTATTCATGGTACTCCCCAATCGAATTTCACATTCTGGTTTTGAAATTACACACCACGTT
AGCTTATAAGATTTCATATAACTTATTGATATACGGTTTCCATTGTTCGAATAGTTGAGGTTGTATGTAA
TTCGATTGAAGGGGCCATTTTTGTTTCCTACTTTTCCTGGGAGCTTATCCGATGCGCTTCAAAGCTGGAA
TTGTAAATATAGAGAAAAAGAAGGATGTTGTTTTATTCTTGAAAGAGTATAATTTTACTTCTAGCAACTC
TCCCACTTCGCTTGACTTCATTTATTTCTTGGGCACATAGGCGTAGTAATCTAGACCAACAGATAATTTG
CCGGAATGATATAGCGATTGGAAAATGAACTGAAATTTTTTGCTGTCTTTCAATTTGACGGGCAGTTCAT
CAGGCGCGCCGTGACCGACCATATAAATACGTTGAGAATGTTATTCTTCCTCGTAGTTGAAGTGGCTTCA
TAATTTCAGAACTCAATAGATAAACTAGGATGTTTTAAAGCAATTAATGCTCACAAGTAAGGAGCGACTC
TCTTGCTTTTCGAATACTAAAAGTATCGTCCCAACCCAGAAAAAAAGACCTCTTAACTGCAAAATAAACT
CTATATATTTCTTCTAAAACAGTTTCAGGTTGGATAGTATCGCATTCTCATCACTTCTAACTAGTAGGCC
ATGAGATATATTAACGTTTACTTGAGTTCTAAGTTCTCCGAATTAGATGCACAGCACAAACAAGATTAGG
TTTCACTTGGTACAAAATACGAACAGAGTTTAAGGTCGTAATTTCATTTCGTTATTGATCCCCACAATCT
ATTCTTATCACAGTCATCAGATAGTCGCGAAAAAGCATGCAGAAAAGGGGGTCGTCCCTATCTAAGTTGT
AGCATTACAACAAATATGAC
